>Addgene plasmid #143134 | TFORF1578 | addgene full sequence | sequence record 397862 | Addgene NGS Result
TTAATGTAGTCTTATGCAATACTCTTGTAGTCTTGCAACATGGTAACGATGAGTTAGCAACATGCCTTAC
AAGGAGAGAAAAAGCACCGTGCATGCCGATTGGTGGAAGTAAGGTGGTACGATCGTGCCTTATTAGGAAG
GCAACAGACGGGTCTGACATGGATTGGACGAACCACTGAATTGCCGCATTGCAGAGATATTGTATTTAAG
TGCCTAGCTCGATACATAAACGGGTCTCTCTGGTTAGACCAGATCTGAGCCTGGGAGCTCTCTGGCTAAC
TAGGGAACCCACTGCTTAAGCCTCAATAAAGCTTGCCTTGAGTGCTTCAAGTAGTGTGTGCCCGTCTGTT
GTGTGACTCTGGTAACTAGAGATCCCTCAGACCCTTTTAGTCAGTGTGGAAAATCTCTAGCAGTGGCGCC
CGAACAGGGACTTGAAAGCGAAAGGGAAACCAGAGGAGCTCTCTCGACGCAGGACTCGGCTTGCTGAAGC
GCGCACGGCAAGAGGCGAGGGGCGGCGACTGGTGAGTACGCCAAAAATTTTGACTAGCGGAGGCTAGAAG
GAGAGAGATGGGTGCGAGAGCGTCAGTATTAAGCGGGGGAGAATTAGATCGCGATGGGAAAAAATTCGGT
TAAGGCCAGGGGGAAAGAAAAAATATAAATTAAAACATATAGTATGGGCAAGCAGGGAGCTAGAACGATT
CGCAGTTAATCCTGGCCTGTTAGAAACATCAGAAGGCTGTAGACAAATACTGGGACAGCTACAACCATCC
CTTCAGACAGGATCAGAAGAACTTAGATCATTATATAATACAGTAGCAACCCTCTATTGTGTGCATCAAA
GGATAGAGATAAAAGACACCAAGGAAGCTTTAGACAAGATAGAGGAAGAGCAAAACAAAAGTAAGACCAC
CGCACAGCAAGCGGCCGCTGATCTTCAGACCTGGAGGAGGAGATATGAGGGACAATTGGAGAAGTGAATT
ATATAAATATAAAGTAGTAAAAATTGAACCATTAGGAGTAGCACCCACCAAGGCAAAGAGAAGAGTGGTG
CAGAGAGAAAAAAGAGCAGTGGGAATAGGAGCTTTGTTCCTTGGGTTCTTGGGAGCAGCAGGAAGCACTA
TGGGCGCAGCGTCAATGACGCTGACGGTACAGGCCAGACAATTATTGTCTGGTATAGTGCAGCAGCAGAA
CAATTTGCTGAGGGCTATTGAGGCGCAACAGCATCTGTTGCAACTCACAGTCTGGGGCATCAAGCAGCTC
CAGGCAAGAATCCTGGCTGTGGAAAGATACCTAAAGGATCAACAGCTCCTGGGGATTTGGGGTTGCTCTG
GAAAACTCATTTGCACCACTGCTGTGCCTTGGAATGCTAGTTGGAGTAATAAATCTCTGGAACAGATTTG
GAATCACACGACCTGGATGGAGTGGGACAGAGAAATTAACAATTACACAAGCTTAATACACTCCTTAATT
GAAGAATCGCAAAACCAGCAAGAAAAGAATGAACAAGAATTATTGGAATTAGATAAATGGGCAAGTTTGT
GGAATTGGTTTAACATAACAAATTGGCTGTGGTATATAAAATTATTCATAATGATAGTAGGAGGCTTGGT
AGGTTTAAGAATAGTTTTTGCTGTACTTTCTATAGTGAATAGAGTTAGGCAGGGATATTCACCATTATCG
TTTCAGACCCACCTCCCAACCCCGAGGGGACCCATGCATTGCATCTCAATTAGTCAGCAACCAGGTGTGG
AAAGTCCCCAGGCTCCCCAGCAGGCAGAAGTATGCAAAGCATGCGTCTCAATTAGTCAGCAACCATAGTC
CCGCCCCTAACTCCGCCCATCCCGCCCCTAACTCCGCCCAGTTCCGCCCATTCTCCGCCCCATGGCTGAC
TAATTTTTTTTATTTATGCAGAGGCCGAGGCCGCCTCGGCCTCTGAGCTATTCCAGAAGTAGTGAGGAGG
CTTTTTTGGAGGCCTAGGCTTTTGCAAAAAGCTTTCTAGAGGTACCACCGGAGCTTACCATGACCGAGTA
CAAGCCCACGGTGCGCCTCGCCACCCGCGACGACGTCCCCAGGGCCGTACGCACCCTCGCCGCCGCGTTC
GCCGACTACCCCGCCACGCGCCACACCGTCGATCCGGACCGCCACATCGAGCGGGTCACCGAGCTGCAAG
AACTCTTCCTCACGCGCGTCGGGCTCGACATCGGCAAGGTGTGGGTCGCGGACGACGGCGCCGCCGTGGC
GGTCTGGACCACGCCGGAGAGCGTCGAAGCGGGGGCGGTGTTCGCCGAGATCGGCCCGCGCATGGCCGAG
TTGAGCGGTTCCCGGCTGGCCGCGCAGCAACAGATGGAAGGCCTCCTGGCGCCGCACCGGCCCAAGGAGC
CCGCGTGGTTCCTGGCCACCGTCGGCGTCTCGCCCGACCACCAGGGCAAGGGTCTGGGCAGCGCCGTCGT
GCTCCCCGGAGTGGAGGCGGCCGAGCGCGCCGGGGTGCCCGCCTTCCTGGAGACCTCCGCGCCCCGCAAC
CTCCCCTTCTACGAGCGGCTCGGCTTCACCGTCACCGCCGACGTCGAGGTGCCCGAAGGACCGCGCACCT
GGTGCATGACCCGCAAGCCCGGTGCCAGTTAACGAATTCTAGATCTTGAGACAAATGGCAGTATTCATCC
ACAATTTTAAAAGAAAAGGGGGGATTGGGGGGTACAGTGCAGGGGAAAGAATAGTAGACATAATAGCAAC
AGACATACAAACTAAAGAATTACAAAAACAAATTACAAAAATTCAAAATTTTCGGGTTTATTACAGGGAC
AGCAGAGATCCACTTTGGCGCCGGCTCGAGGCCTGCAGGTGCAAAGATGGATAAAGTTTTAAACAGAGAG
GAATCTTTGCAGCTAATGGACCTTCTAGGTCTTGAAAGGAGTGGGAATTGGCTCCGGTGCCCGTCAGTGG
GCAGAGCGCACATCGCCCACAGTCCCCGAGAAGTTGGGGGGAGGGGTCGGCAATTGAACCGGTGCCTAGA
GAAGGTGGCGCGGGGTAAACTGGGAAAGTGATGTCGTGTACTGGCTCCGCCTTTTTCCCGAGGGTGGGGG
AGAACCGTATATAAGTGCAGTAGTCGCCGTGAACGTTCTTTTTCGCAACGGGTTTGCCGCCAGAACACAG
GTAAGTGCCGTGTGTGGTTCCCGCGGGCCTGGCCTCTTTACGGGTTATGGCCCTTGCGTGCCTTGAATTA
CTTCCACCTGGCTGCAGTACGTGATTCTTGATCCCGAGCTTCGGGTTGGAAGTGGGTGGGAGAGTTCGAG
GCCTTGCGCTTAAGGAGCCCCTTCGCCTCGTGCTTGAGTTGAGGCCTGGCCTGGGCGCTGGGGCCGCCGC
GTGCGAATCTGGTGGCACCTTCGCGCCTGTCTCGCTGCTTTCGATAAGTCTCTAGCCATTTAAAATTTTT
GATGACCTGCTGCGACGCTTTTTTTCTGGCAAGATAGTCTTGTAAATGCGGGCCAAGATCTGCACACTGG
TATTTCGGTTTTTGGGGCCGCGGGCGGCGACGGGGCCCGTGCGTCCCAGCGCACATGTTCGGCGAGGCGG
GGCCTGCGAGCGCGGCCACCGAGAATCGGACGGGGGTAGTCTCAAGCTGGCCGGCCTGCTCTGGTGCCTG
GCCTCGCGCCGCCGTGTATCGCCCCGCCCTGGGCGGCAAGGCTGGCCCGGTCGGCACCAGTTGCGTGAGC
GGAAAGATGGCCGCTTCCCGGCCCTGCTGCAGGGAGCTCAAAATGGAGGACGCGGCGCTCGGGAGAGCGG
GCGGGTGAGTCACCCACACAAAGGAAAAGGGCCTTTCCGTCCTCAGCCGTCGCTTCATGTGACTCCACGG
AGTACCGGGCGCCGTCCAGGCACCTCGATTAGTTCTCGAGCTTTTGGAGTACGTCGTCTTTAGGTTGGGG
GGAGGGGTTTTATGCGATGGAGTTTCCCCACACTGAGTGGGTGGAGACTGAAGTTAGGCCAGCTTGGCAC
TTGATGTAATTCTCCTTGGAATTTGCCCTTTTTGAGTTTGGATCTTGGTTCATTCTCAAGCCTCAGACAG
TGGTTCAAAGTTTTTTTCTTCCATTTCAGGTGTCGTGAGGCTAGCACCGCCACCATGGCAGCCCCTGACC
TGGCCCACGGAGGTCATGTTTCTAGGGACTCAGTCTGCCTTCATGAAGAACAGACACAGGCAGCAGGGAT
GGTGGCTGGCTGGCTGATAAATTGTTACCAGGACGCGGTGACCTTTGACGACGTGGCTGTGGACTTCACC
CAGGAGGAATGGACTTTACTGGACCCATCTCAGAGAGACCTCTACAGAGATGTGATGCTGGAAAACTACG
AGAACCTGGCCTCAGTAGGACATCACCTGTTCCAACCCAGTGTGATCTATTGGCTGGAGCAGGAAGAGGA
GTTGAGGGCAGGGCGGAGAGCAGTTCTCCAAGAATGGCGACTTAAAACCAAAGGGCCAGCACTTCGGCAG
GATAGATCTTGGTTCAGAGCATCAAATGAGACACAGACGGCAAGAAGCCACAATGGAGGGCAGCTCTGTG
ACCGCACGCAGTGTGGAGAAGCTTTCAGTGAACACTCAGGCCTCAGCACACACGTGAGAACTCAAAATAC
AGGAGACAGTTGTGTGTCTAATCATTATGAAAGGGACTTTTTTATTCCATGCCAGAAAACCTTGTTCAAA
ATTGGAGAGCAGTTTTCCGTGTTGGGTCAGTGTGGAAAAGCCTTCAGCTCTACTCCAAATGTTGTTTCCC
AGCAAGCATGCACTCGGGACAGATCTCTTGACTACAGCAGCTGTGGGGAAGTGTTCCTTAATCAGTCATA
CCTTCAGGCACGTGCGGGAAGTCACAACGGAGAAGAAACATGGAAATGGAAGCCGTGTGGGAAAGCTCTA
ACTCACTCCATGGGCTGCGCCACACCTGTTGAAATGCATGCCGTCAGGAATCCCCACGTATGTAGGGAAT
GTGGGAAGGCCTTTAGGTACACTGCCTACCTTACTGGTCGCGTGCAAGTCCACCCTGGGGAAAAGCCCTG
TGAATTGGAAGAATGTGGAAAAGCCTCCCCTGTTTCTTCCAGCCTAACTCAACATGTAAGAATTCATGCT
GCAGAGAAACCCTGTGAATGTAAAGAATGCGGAAAAGCCTTCACTGGACTCTCAGGTCTTTCTAAACACG
TCCAAACAGACCCTGGACAGAAGCCCTATGAATGTAAGGACTGTGGGAAAGCCTGCGGTGGGTTTTATCT
ACTGAATGAGCATGGAAAAACTCACACGAGGGAGAAGCCCTTTGCATGTGTGGTTTGCGGAAAATATTTT
AGAAATTCCTCATGCCTTAATAATCATGTTCGAATTCACACTGGAATAAAACCCTATACATGCAGCTACT
GTGGGAAGGCCTTCACTGTGCGCTGTGGCCTTACTAGACACGTACGAACACACACGGGCGAGAAGCCATA
CACGTGTAAGGACTGCGGGAAAGCCTTCTGTACATCCTCGGGCCTTACTGAGCATGTAAGGACTCACACT
GGAGAGAAACCATATGAATGTAAAGATTGTGGGAAATCCTTCACTGTTTCTTCAAGCCTGACTGAGCACG
CGAGAATCCATACCGGAGAGAAACCCTACGAATGTAAGCAGTGTGGCAAAGCCTTCACAGGGCGCTCAGG
CCTCACTAAACACATGCGGACACACACCGGGGAGAAGCCCTATGAATGTAAGGACTGTGGGAAAGCCTAC
AATAGGGTTTATCTACTGAATGAGCATGTGAAAACTCACACAGAGGAGAAGCCCTTTATATGTACGGTAT
GCAGGAAATCCTTCAGAAATTCCTCGTGCCTGAATAAGCACATTCAGATTCACACTGGAATAAAACCTTA
TGAATGTAAGGACTGTGGGAAAACATTCACTGTTTCTTCGAGCCTAACCGAGCACATACGAACTCACACT
GGAGAGAAACCTTATGAATGTAAAGTATGCGGAAAGGCCTTCACCACATCCTCACACCTTATCGTGCACA
TAAGAACCCACACCGGTGAGAAACCCTACATATGTAAGGAGTGTGGGAAAGCCTTTGCTTCCTCCTCACA
CCTTATCGAACACAGAAGGACTCACACAGGAGAGAAACCTTACATATGTAACGAGTGTGGGAAAGCCTTC
CGTGCCTCCTCTCACCTGCATAAACATGGAAGAATTCACACTGGGCAGAAACCCTATAAATGTAAGGAAT
GTGGGAAAGCATACAATAGGTTTTATCTACTAAAAGAACATTTAAAAACTTACACTGAAGAGCAGGTTTT
TGTATGTAAGGACTGTGGAAAATCTTTTAAGAATTCCTCATGCCTTAACCATCACACTCAAATTCACACT
GATGAGAAACCTTTCTAGTAATGAACTAGTCCGTAACTTGAAAGTATTTCGATTTCTTGGCTTTATATAT
CTTGTGGAAAGGACGACTGGTCGCTAAAGCGCCAAGCCGTACGCGTTAAGTCGACAATCAACCTCTGGAT
TACAAAATTTGTGAAAGATTGACTGGTATTCTTAACTATGTTGCTCCTTTTACGCTATGTGGATACGCTG
CTTTAATGCCTTTGTATCATGCTATTGCTTCCCGTATGGCTTTCATTTTCTCCTCCTTGTATAAATCCTG
GTTGCTGTCTCTTTATGAGGAGTTGTGGCCCGTTGTCAGGCAACGTGGCGTGGTGTGCACTGTGTTTGCT
GACGCAACCCCCACTGGTTGGGGCATTGCCACCACCTGTCAGCTCCTTTCCGGGACTTTCGCTTTCCCCC
TCCCTATTGCCACGGCGGAACTCATCGCCGCCTGCCTTGCCCGCTGCTGGACAGGGGCTCGGCTGTTGGG
CACTGACAATTCCGTGGTGTTGTCGGGGAAATCATCGTCCTTTCCTTGGCTGCTCGCCTGTGTTGCCACC
TGGATTCTGCGCGGGACGTCCTTCTGCTACGTCCCTTCGGCCCTCAATCCAGCGGACCTTCCTTCCCGCG
GCCTGCTGCCGGCTCTGCGGCCTCTTCCGCGTCTTCGCCTTCGCCCTCAGACGAGTCGGATCTCCCTTTG
GGCCGCCTCCCCGCGTCGACTTTAAGACCAATGACTTACAAGGCAGCTGTAGATCTTAGCCACTTTTTAA
AAGAAAAGGGGGGACTGGAAGGGCTAATTCACTCCCAACGAAGACAAGATCTGCTTTTTGCTTGTACTGG
GTCTCTCTGGTTAGACCAGATCTGAGCCTGGGAGCTCTCTGGCTAACTAGGGAACCCACTGCTTAAGCCT
CAATAAAGCTTGCCTTGAGTGCTTCAAGTAGTGTGTGCCCGTCTGTTGTGTGACTCTGGTAACTAGAGAT
CCCTCAGACCCTTTTAGTCAGTGTGGAAAATCTCTAGCAGTACGTATAGTAGTTCATGTCATCTTATTAT
TCAGTATTTATAACTTGCAAAGAAATGAATATCAGAGAGTGAGAGGAACTTGTTTATTGCAGCTTATAAT
GGTTACAAATAAAGCAATAGCATCACAAATTTCACAAATAAAGCATTTTTTTCACTGCATTCTAGTTGTG
GTTTGTCCAAACTCATCAATGTATCTTATCATGTCTGGCTCTAGCTATCCCGCCCCTAACTCCGCCCATC
CCGCCCCTAACTCCGCCCAGTTCCGCCCATTCTCCGCCCCATGGCTGACTAATTTTTTTTATTTATGCAG
AGGCCGAGGCCGCCTCGGCCTCTGAGCTATTCCAGAAGTAGTGAGGAGGCTTTTTTGGAGGCCTAGGGAC
GTACCCAATTCGCCCTATAGTGAGTCGTATTACGCGCGCTCACTGGCCGTCGTTTTACAACGTCGTGACT
GGGAAAACCCTGGCGTTACCCAACTTAATCGCCTTGCAGCACATCCCCCTTTCGCCAGCTGGCGTAATAG
CGAAGAGGCCCGCACCGATCGCCCTTCCCAACAGTTGCGCAGCCTGAATGGCGAATGGG
[124 nt withheld, positions 7970-8093]
C
[91 nt withheld, positions 8095-8185]
A
[49 nt withheld, positions 8187-8235]
CCTTTGACGTTGGAGTCCACGTTCTTT
[37 nt withheld, positions 8263-8299]
ACCCTATCTCGGTCTATTCTTTTGATTTATAAGGGATTTTGCCGATTTCGGCCTATTGGTTAAAAAATGA
GCTGATTTAACAAAAATTTAACGCGAATTTTAACAAAATATTAACGCTTACAATTTAGGTGGCACTTTTC
GGGGAAATGTGCGCGGAACCCCTATTTGTTTATTTTTCTAAATACATTCAAATATGTATCCGCTCATGAG
ACAATAACCCTGATAAATGCTTCAATAATATTGAAAAAGGAAGAGTATGAGTATTCAACATTTCCGTGTC
GCCCTTATTCCCTTTTTTGCGGCATTTTGCCTTCCTGTTTTTGCTCACCCAGAAACGCTGGTGAAAGTAA
AAGATGCTGAAGATCAGTTGGGTGCACGAGTGGGTTACATCGAACTGGATCTCAACAGCGGTAAGATCCT
TGAGAGTTTTCGCCCCGAAGAACGTTTTCCAATGATGAGCACTTTTAAAGTTCTGCTATGTGGCGCGGTA
TTATCCCGTATTGACGCCGGGCAAGAGCAACTCGGTCGCCGCATACACTATTCTCAGAATGACTTGGTTG
AGTACTCACCAGTCACAGAAAAGCATCTTACGGATGGCATGACAGTAAGAGAATTATGCAGTGCTGCCAT
AACCATGAGTGATAACACTGCGGCCAACTTACTTCTGACAACGATCGGAGGACCGAAGGAGCTAACCGCT
TTTTTGCACAACATGGGGGATCATGTAACTCGCCTTGATCGTTGGGAACCGGAGCTGAATGAAGCCATAC
CAAACGACGAGCGTGACACCACGATGCCTGTAGCAATGGCAACAACGTTGCGCAAACTATTAACTGGCGA
ACTACTTACTCTAGCTTCCCGGCAACAATTAATAGACTGGATGGAGGCGGATAAAGTTGCAGGACCACTT
CTGCGCTCGGCCCTTCCGGCTGGCTGGTTTATTGCTGATAAATCTGGAGCCGGTGAGCGTGGGTCTCGCG
GTATCATTGCAGCACTGGGGCCAGATGGTAAGCCCTCCCGTATCGTAGTTATCTACACGACGGGGAGTCA
GGCAACTATGGATGAACGAAATAGACAGATCGCTGAGATAGGTGCCTCACTGATTAAGCATTGGTAACTG
TCAGACCAAGTTTACTCATATATACTTTAGATTGATTTAAAACTTCATTTTTAATTTAAAAGGATCTAGG
TGAAGATCCTTTTTGATAATCTCATGACCAAAATCCCTTAACGTGAGTTTTCGTTCCACTGAGCGTCAGA
CCCCGTAGAAAAGATCAAAGGATCTTCTTGAGATCCTTTTTTTCTGCGCGTAATCTGCTGCTTGCAAACA
AAAAAACCACCGCTACCAGCGGTGGTTTGTTTGCCGGATCAAGAGCTACCAACTCTTTTTCCGAAGGTAA
CTGGCTTCAGCAGAGCGCAGATACCAAATACTGTTCTTCTAGTGTAGCCGTAGTTAGGCCACCACTTCAA
GAACTCTGTAGCACCGCCTACATACCTCGCTCTGCTAATCCTGTTACCAGTGGCTGCTGCCAGTGGCGAT
AAGTCGTGTCTTACCGGGTTGGACTCAAGACGATAGTTACCGGATAAGGCGCAGCGGTCGGGCTGAACGG
GGGGTTCGTGCACACAGCCCAGCTTGGAGCGAACGACCTACACCGAACTGAGATACCTACAGCGTGAGCT
ATGAGAAAGCGCCACGCTTCCCGAAGGGAGAAAGGCGGACAGGTATCCGGTAAGCGGCAGGGTCGGAACA
GGAGAGCGCACGAGGGAGCTTCCAGGGGGAAACGCCTGGTATCTTTATAGTCCTGTCGGGTTTCGCCACC
TCTGACTTGAGCGTCGATTTTTGTGATGCTCGTCAGGGGGGCGGAGCCTATGGAAAAACGCCAGCAACGC
GGCCTTTTTACGGTTCCTGGCCTTTTGCTGGCCTTTTGCTCACATGTTCTTTCCTGCGTTATCCCCTGAT
TCTGTGGATAACCGTATTACCGCCTTTGAGTGAGCTGATACCGCTCGCCGCAGCCGAACGACCGAGCGCA
GCGAGTCAGTGAGCGAGGAAGCGGAAGAGCGCCCAATACGCAAACCGCCTCTCCCCGCGCGTTGGCCGAT
TCATTAATGCAGCTGGCACGACAGGTTTCCCGACTGGAAAGCGGGCAGTGAGCGCAACGCAATTAATGTG
AGTTAGCTCACTCATTAGGCACCCCAGGCTTTACACTTTATGCTTCCGGCTCGTATGTTGTGTGGAATTG
TGAGCGGATAACAATTTCACACAGGAAACAGCTATGACCATGATTACGCCAAGCGCGCAATTAACCCTCA
CTAAAGGGAACAAAAGCTGGAGCTGCAAGC
Features (pLannotate 1.2.2; 32 found; start..end, strand, type, name):
      5..231     +  promoter       RSV promoter: Rous sarcoma virus enhancer/promoter
    232..412     +  LTR            5' LTR (truncated): truncated 5' long terminal repeat (LTR) from HIV-1
    459..584     +  misc_feature   HIV-1 Ψ: packaging signal of human immunodeficiency virus type 1
    568..931     +  CDS            HIV-1 gag (fragment): gag protein from human immunodeficiency virus 1; gag
   1077..1310    +  misc_feature   RRE: The Rev response element (RRE) of HIV-1 allows for Rev-dependent mRNA export from the nucleus to the cytoplasm.
   1687..1713    +  CDS            Rev (fragment): human immunodeficiency virus 1 (HIV-1) Rev protein; rev; enhances nuclear export of unspliced and incompletely spliced viral mRNAs
   1720..1743    +  promoter       SV40 promoter (fragment): SV40 early promoter
   1744..1815    +  promoter       SV40 promoter (fragment): SV40 enhancer and early promoter
   1839..1974    +  rep_origin     SV40 ori: SV40 origin of replication
   2020..2616    +  CDS            PuroR (fragment): puromycin N-acetyltransferase; pac from Streptomyces; confers resistance to puromycin
   2665..2782    +  misc_feature   cPPT/CTS: central polypurine tract and central termination sequence of HIV-1
   2847..2913    +  CDS            small t antigen (fragment): SV40 (simian virus 40) small t antigen
   2920..4098    +  promoter       EF-1α promoter: strong constitutive promoter for human elongation factor EF-1α
   4115..4969    +  CDS            ZNF778 (fragment): ZN778_HUMAN - Experimental evidence at protein level: Swiss-Prot protein existence level 1. May be involved in transcriptional regulation. From Homo sapiens (Human).
   6016..6036    +  CDS            CCR5TC (fragment): zinc-finger domain from the CCR5-224 (+) zinc-finger nuclease that recognizes the left half-site target sequence in the human CCR5 gene (Perez et al., 2008; Gross et al., 2013)
   6401..6454    +  promoter       U6 promoter (fragment): RNA polymerase III promoter for human U6 snRNA
   6496..7084    +  misc_feature   WPRE: woodchuck hepatitis virus posttranscriptional regulatory element
   7135..7154    +  misc_feature   cPPT/CTS (fragment): central polypurine tract and central termination sequence of HIV-1
   7156..7389    +  LTR            3' LTR (ΔU3): self-inactivating 3' long terminal repeat (LTR) from HIV-1
   7467..7588    +  polyA_signal   SV40 poly(A) signal: SV40 polyadenylation signal
   7628..7763    +  rep_origin     SV40 ori: SV40 origin of replication
   7784..7802    -  promoter       T7 promoter: promoter for bacteriophage T7 RNA polymerase
   7810..7965    +  CDS            lacZα (fragment): LacZα fragment of β-galactosidase; lacZ fragment
   7970..8398    +  rep_origin     f1 ori (sequence partly withheld): f1 bacteriophage origin of replication; arrow indicates direction of (+) strand synthesis
   8451..8555    +  promoter       AmpR promoter: bla
   8556..9416    +  CDS            AmpR: β-lactamase; bla; confers resistance to ampicillin, carbenicillin, and related antibiotics
   9587..10175   +  rep_origin     ori: high-copy-number ColE1/pMB1/pBR322/pUC origin of replication
  10358..10450   +  CDS            lacI (fragment): lac repressor; lacI; The lac repressor binds to the lac operator to inhibit transcription in E. coli. This inhibition can be relieved by adding lactose or isopropyl-β-D-thiogalactopyranoside (IPTG).
  10463..10484   +  protein_bind   CAP binding site: CAP binding activates transcription in the presence of cAMP. E. coli catabolite activator protein
  10499..10529   +  promoter       lac promoter: promoter for the E. coli lac operon
  10537..10553   +  protein_bind   lac operator: The lac repressor binds to the lac operator to inhibit transcription in E. coli. This inhibition can be relieved by adding lactose or isopropyl-β-D-thiogalactopyranoside (IPTG). lac repressor encoded by lacI
  10598..10616   +  promoter       T3 promoter: promoter for bacteriophage T3 RNA polymerase
