[The description below was written by a language model from this plasmid's Addgene catalogue record and pLannotate feature annotations shown in this document.]
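Description:
TFORF1578 is a third-generation-style, self-inactivating lentiviral expression plasmid built on the pLX_TRC317 backbone and carrying the human zinc-finger gene ZNF778 as one member of a barcoded transcription factor ORF collection. In bacteria it is maintained through a high-copy ColE1/pUC-type origin and selected with ampicillin via the β-lactamase gene. An f1 origin and remnants of a lac/T7/T3 cloning region are also present in the backbone. The depositor notes that the plasmid can recombine during propagation, as is common for LTR-containing vectors.

The viral portion begins with an RSV promoter fused to a truncated HIV-1 5' LTR, which drives Tat-independent production of the genomic RNA. This is followed by the Ψ packaging signal, a gag fragment, the Rev response element for nuclear export, and a cPPT/CTS element that aids nuclear import of the provirus. An SV40 early promoter drives puromycin N-acetyltransferase for selection of transduced mammalian cells. Downstream, the EF-1α promoter constitutively expresses the synthesized ZNF778 ORF. The automated annotation labels only the first part of the roughly 2.4 kb insert as ZNF778, and the short zinc-finger and U6 matches further along are probably incidental hits rather than functional parts. The WPRE enhances transcript stability and expression, and the ΔU3 3' LTR inactivates the viral promoter after integration.

According to the record, each ORF in the collection is paired with a unique 24-bp barcode, although the barcode is not annotated in the feature table. This barcode allows the overexpressed factor to be identified in pooled screens, such as those surveying transcription factors that direct cell differentiation.
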