Addgene plasmid #143134: TFORF1578
Purpose: Lentiviral vector for overexpressing transcription factor ORFs with unique 24-bp barcodes. Barcodes facilitate identification of transcription factors in pooled screens.
Depositing lab: Feng Zhang. Depositing organization: Broad Institute. Publication: A transcription factor atlas of directed differentiation. Joung J, Ma S, Tay T, Geiger-Schuller KR, Kirchgatterer PC, Verdine VK, Guo B, Arias-Garcia MA, Allen WE, Singh A, Kuksenko O, Abudayyeh OO, Gootenberg JS, Fu Z, Macrae RK, Buenrostro JD, Regev A, Zhang F. Cell. 2023 Jan 5;186(1):209-229.e26. doi: 10.1016/j.cell.2022.11.026. PubMed 36608654.
Backbone
  Vector backbone: pLX_TRC317
  Backbone manufacturer: Broad Institute Genetic Perturbation Platform
  Backbone size w/o insert (bp): 8264
  Vector type: Mammalian Expression, Lentiviral
  Selectable markers: Puromycin
Growth in bacteria
  Bacterial resistance: Ampicillin, 100 μg/mL
  Growth temperature: 37°C
  Growth strain: NEB Stable
  Copy number: High Copy
Gene/Insert
  Gene/Insert name: ZNF778
  Species: H. sapiens (human)
  Insert size (bp): 2375
  Entrez Gene: ZNF778 (a.k.a. FLJ31875, MGC150573)
  Promoter: EF1a
  Cloning method: Unknown
  Sequencing primers: 5′ GGGTGGAGACTGAAGTTAGGCCAG; 3′ CACATAGCGTAAAAGGAGCAACATAG
Terms and licenses: Academic/Nonprofit Terms; Industry Terms: Not Available to Industry
Depositor comments: XM_011522940,NM_001201407,XM_005256288,ENST00000433976 . The transcription factor ORF portion of this plasmid was synthesized by Genewiz. Please test multiple small colonies in case of plasmid recombination. To make this collection available in a timely manner, a portion of this collection was not fully sequenced by Addgene. If an Addgene verified full plasmid sequence is not available, please contact us prior to placing an order to request the full sequence.
How to cite: TFORF1578 was a gift from Feng Zhang (Addgene plasmid # 143134 ; http://n2t.net/addgene:143134 ; RRID:Addgene_143134)
