>Addgene plasmid #143134 | TFORF1578 | depositor partial sequence | sequence record 281540 | Insert
ACCGCCACCATGGCAGCCCCTGACCTGGCCCACGGAGGTCATGTTTCTAGGGACTCAGTCTGCCTTCATG
AAGAACAGACACAGGCAGCAGGGATGGTGGCTGGCTGGCTGATAAATTGTTACCAGGACGCGGTGACCTT
TGACGACGTGGCTGTGGACTTCACCCAGGAGGAATGGACTTTACTGGACCCATCTCAGAGAGACCTCTAC
AGAGATGTGATGCTGGAAAACTACGAGAACCTGGCCTCAGTAGGACATCACCTGTTCCAACCCAGTGTGA
TCTATTGGCTGGAGCAGGAAGAGGAGTTGAGGGCAGGGCGGAGAGCAGTTCTCCAAGAATGGCGACTTAA
AACCAAAGGGCCAGCACTTCGGCAGGATAGATCTTGGTTCAGAGCATCAAATGAGACACAGACGGCAAGA
AGCCACAATGGAGGGCAGCTCTGTGACCGCACGCAGTGTGGAGAAGCTTTCAGTGAACACTCAGGCCTCA
GCACACACGTGAGAACTCAAAATACAGGAGACAGTTGTGTGTCTAATCATTATGAAAGGGACTTTTTTAT
TCCATGCCAGAAAACCTTGTTCAAAATTGGAGAGCAGTTTTCCGTGTTGGGTCAGTGTGGAAAAGCCTTC
AGCTCTACTCCAAATGTTGTTTCCCAGCAAGCATGCACTCGGGACAGATCTCTTGACTACAGCAGCTGTG
GGGAAGTGTTCCTTAATCAGTCATACCTTCAGGCACGTGCGGGAAGTCACAACGGAGAAGAAACATGGAA
ATGGAAGCCGTGTGGGAAAGCTCTAACTCACTCCATGGGCTGCGCCACACCTGTTGAAATGCATGCCGTC
AGGAATCCCCACGTATGTAGGGAATGTGGGAAGGCCTTTAGGTACACTGCCTACCTTACTGGTCGCGTGC
AAGTCCACCCTGGGGAAAAGCCCTGTGAATTGGAAGAATGTGGAAAAGCCTCCCCTGTTTCTTCCAGCCT
AACTCAACATGTAAGAATTCATGCTGCAGAGAAACCCTGTGAATGTAAAGAATGCGGAAAAGCCTTCACT
GGACTCTCAGGTCTTTCTAAACACGTCCAAACAGACCCTGGACAGAAGCCCTATGAATGTAAGGACTGTG
GGAAAGCCTGCGGTGGGTTTTATCTACTGAATGAGCATGGAAAAACTCACACGAGGGAGAAGCCCTTTGC
ATGTGTGGTTTGCGGAAAATATTTTAGAAATTCCTCATGCCTTAATAATCATGTTCGAATTCACACTGGA
ATAAAACCCTATACATGCAGCTACTGTGGGAAGGCCTTCACTGTGCGCTGTGGCCTTACTAGACACGTAC
GAACACACACGGGCGAGAAGCCATACACGTGTAAGGACTGCGGGAAAGCCTTCTGTACATCCTCGGGCCT
TACTGAGCATGTAAGGACTCACACTGGAGAGAAACCATATGAATGTAAAGATTGTGGGAAATCCTTCACT
GTTTCTTCAAGCCTGACTGAGCACGCGAGAATCCATACCGGAGAGAAACCCTACGAATGTAAGCAGTGTG
GCAAAGCCTTCACAGGGCGCTCAGGCCTCACTAAACACATGCGGACACACACCGGGGAGAAGCCCTATGA
ATGTAAGGACTGTGGGAAAGCCTACAATAGGGTTTATCTACTGAATGAGCATGTGAAAACTCACACAGAG
GAGAAGCCCTTTATATGTACGGTATGCAGGAAATCCTTCAGAAATTCCTCGTGCCTGAATAAGCACATTC
AGATTCACACTGGAATAAAACCTTATGAATGTAAGGACTGTGGGAAAACATTCACTGTTTCTTCGAGCCT
AACCGAGCACATACGAACTCACACTGGAGAGAAACCTTATGAATGTAAAGTATGCGGAAAGGCCTTCACC
ACATCCTCACACCTTATCGTGCACATAAGAACCCACACCGGTGAGAAACCCTACATATGTAAGGAGTGTG
GGAAAGCCTTTGCTTCCTCCTCACACCTTATCGAACACAGAAGGACTCACACAGGAGAGAAACCTTACAT
ATGTAACGAGTGTGGGAAAGCCTTCCGTGCCTCCTCTCACCTGCATAAACATGGAAGAATTCACACTGGG
CAGAAACCCTATAAATGTAAGGAATGTGGGAAAGCATACAATAGGTTTTATCTACTAAAAGAACATTTAA
AAACTTACACTGAAGAGCAGGTTTTTGTATGTAAGGACTGTGGAAAATCTTTTAAGAATTCCTCATGCCT
TAACCATCACACTCAAATTCACACTGATGAGAAACCTTTCTAGTAATGAACTAGTCCGTAACTTGAAAGT
ATTTCGATTTCTTGGCTTTATATATCTTGTGGAAAGGACGACTGGTCGCTAAAGCGCCAAGCCGT
