>Addgene plasmid #143134 | TFORF1578 | depositor partial sequence | sequence record 281541 | Barcode
CTGGTCGCTAAAGCGCCAAGCCGT
